Addgene plasmid #233316: DEXsynth:eGFP-ccdb + RUBY
Purpose: GATEWAY compatible vector with a dexamethasone (DEX)-inducible promoter driving in frame epitope fusion of eGFP paired with ccdb selection toxin and RUBY marker
Depositing lab: Thomas Baum. Depositing organization: Iowa State University.
Backbone
  Vector backbone: pICH75322
  Vector type: Gateway destination
Growth in bacteria
  Bacterial resistance: Chloramphenicol and Tetracycline, 25 & 10 μg/mL
  Growth temperature: 37°C
  Growth strain: ccdB Survival
  Copy number: High Copy
Gene/Insert
  Gene/Insert name: DEXsynth:eGFP-ccdb + RUBY
  Species: Other
  Tag / fusion protein: eGFP (N terminal on insert)
  Cloning method: Gateway Cloning
Terms and licenses: Academic/Nonprofit Terms; Industry Terms: Not Available to Industry
Depositor comments: This plasmid contains the Gateway technology from Invitrogen; Invitrogen requires purchasing of Gateway Clonase for carrying out the Gateway recombinational cloning reaction http://www.invitrogen.comPlease note that the full plasmid sequence is provided as a reference only, and may not match the exact sequence of the plasmid.
How to cite: DEXsynth:eGFP-ccdb + RUBY was a gift from Thomas Baum (Addgene plasmid # 233316 ; http://n2t.net/addgene:233316 ; RRID:Addgene_233316)
