[The description below was written by a language model from this plasmid's Addgene catalogue record and pLannotate feature annotations shown in this document.]
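Description:
DEXsynth:eGFP-ccdb + RUBY is a roughly 16 kb Gateway destination binary vector built on the pICH75322 backbone for Agrobacterium-mediated plant transformation. Outside the T-DNA it carries a high-copy ColE1/pUC-type origin for E. coli and the pVS1 replication functions (oriV, RepA, StaA) that support maintenance in Agrobacterium. A tetracycline efflux gene provides backbone selection. Only a short remnant of a kanamycin resistance gene is annotated. The Gateway cassette adds chloramphenicol resistance, and because it encodes the CcdB gyrase toxin, the empty vector is propagated in a ccdB-tolerant strain.

Three units lie between the nopaline-type left and right T-DNA borders. The first encodes a chimeric GVG-style transcription factor, made of the GAL4 DNA-binding domain, the VP16 activation domain and a fragment of the rat glucocorticoid receptor, and it ends in pea rbcS-E9 terminator sequence. The promoter driving this factor is not annotated. Dexamethasone binding to the receptor portion activates the factor, which then acts on the second unit: six GAL4 UAS repeats upstream of a minimal CaMV 35S promoter. This drives EGFP followed directly by the attR1–CmR–ccdB–attR2 cassette and an E9 terminator. An LR reaction replaces the cassette with a gene of interest, producing an N-terminal eGFP fusion under DEX-inducible control, while ccdB counter-selects unrecombined vector.

The third unit is the RUBY reporter. The annotation detects the beet betalain biosynthesis genes CYP76AD1 and DODA1 ahead of a NOS terminator. An unannotated stretch after DODA1 could hold the remaining component of RUBY. Upstream sequence matching cassava vein mosaic virus may represent its promoter. RUBY yields a visible red pigment, so transformed tissue can be identified without equipment.
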