Features (pLannotate 1.2.2; 37 found; start..end, strand, type, name):
    879..1508    -  CDS            pVS1 StaA: stability protein from the Pseudomonas plasmid pVS1 (Heeb et al., 2000)
   1772..1796    +  misc_feature   LB T-DNA repeat: left border repeat from nopaline C58 T-DNA
   2820..3037    +  CDS            GAL4 DNA binding domain (fragment): DNA binding domain of the GAL4 transcriptional activator; Saccharomyces cerevisiae GAL4 (truncated)
   3048..3281    +  CDS            VP16 AD: transcriptional activation domain of herpes simplex virus protein VP16 (Triezenberg et al., 1988; Cousens et al., 1989); UL48
   3288..4118    +  CDS            Nr3c1 (fragment): GCR_RAT - Also known as Grl. Experimental evidence at protein level: Swiss-Prot protein existence level 1. [Isoform A]: Has transcriptional activation and repression activity. Mediates glucocorticoid-induced apoptosis. Promotes accurate chromosome segregation during mitosis. May act as a tumor suppressor. May play a negative role in adipogenesis through the regulation of lipolytic and antilipogenic gene expression. From Rattus norvegicus (Rat).
   4148..4444    +  terminator     E9 terminator (fragment): terminator and polyadenylation signal from the pea rbcS-E9 gene
   4573..4631    +  terminator     E9 terminator (fragment): terminator and polyadenylation signal from the pea rbcS-E9 gene
   4706..4724    -  misc_feature   MCS (fragment): pUC18/19 multiple cloning site
   4724..4741    +  protein_bind   UAS (fragment): upstream activating sequence mediating Gal4-dependent induction Gal4
   4742..4759    +  protein_bind   UAS (fragment): upstream activating sequence mediating Gal4-dependent induction Gal4
   4760..4778    +  protein_bind   UAS (fragment): upstream activating sequence mediating Gal4-dependent induction Gal4
   4791..4808    +  protein_bind   UAS (fragment): upstream activating sequence mediating Gal4-dependent induction Gal4
   4809..4826    +  protein_bind   UAS (fragment): upstream activating sequence mediating Gal4-dependent induction Gal4
   4827..4845    +  protein_bind   UAS (fragment): upstream activating sequence mediating Gal4-dependent induction Gal4
   4843..4868    +  misc_feature   MCS (fragment): pUC18/19 multiple cloning site
   4892..4938    +  promoter       minimal CaMV 35S promoter: minimal 35S promoter from cauliflower mosaic virus
   4982..5698    +  CDS            EGFP: EGFP is a basic (constitutively fluorescent) green fluorescent protein published in 1996, derived from Aequorea victoria. It is reported to be a rapidly-maturing weak dimer with moderate acid sensitivity.
   5705..5829    +  protein_bind   attR1: mutant version of attR; recombination site for the Gateway® LR reaction LR Clonase™
   5854..5884    +  promoter       lac UV5 promoter: E. coli lac promoter with an "up" mutation
   5908..5937    +  promoter       cat promoter (fragment): promoter of the E. coli cat gene encoding chloramphenicol acetyltransferase
   5938..6597    +  CDS            CmR: chloramphenicol acetyltransferase; cat; confers resistance to chloramphenicol
   6776..6934    +  CDS            ccdA (fragment): CCDA_ECO57 - Also known as H, letA. Experimental evidence at protein level: Swiss-Prot protein existence level 1. Antitoxin component of a type II toxin-antitoxin (TA) system which inhibits the post-segregational killing (PSK) of plasmid-free cells, also referred to as a plasmid addiction system. Binds to and blocks the activity of CcdB; will also remove bound CcdB protein from the CcdB-GyrA complex by forming a CcdA-CcdB complex, a process termed rejuvenation. Functions as a transcriptional corepressor for the ccdAB operon, repression also requires CcdB (By similarity). From Escherichia coli
   6939..7241    +  CDS            ccdB: CCDB_ECOLI - Also known as G, letB, letD. Experimental evidence at protein level: Swiss-Prot protein existence level 1. Toxic component of a type II toxin-antitoxin (TA) system, functioning in plasmid maintainence. Responsible for the post- segregational killing (PSK) of plasmid-free cells, also referred to as a plasmid addiction system. Half-life of over 2 hours. Cell killing by CcdB is accompanied by filamentation, defects in chromosome and plasmid segregation, defects in cell division, formation of anucleate cells, decreased DNA synthesis and plasmid loss. Interferes with the activity of DN
   7285..7409    -  protein_bind   attR2: mutant version of attR; recombination site for the Gateway® LR reaction LR Clonase™
   7420..7674    +  terminator     E9 terminator (fragment): terminator and polyadenylation signal from the pea rbcS-E9 gene
   7669..7968    +  CDS            IBMP_CSVMV (fragment): Protein inferred from homology: Swiss-Prot protein existence level 3. Enhances the translation of downstream ORFs on polycistronic mRNAs derived from cassava vein mosaic virus. From Cassava vein mosaic virus (CsVMV).
   8206..9696    +  CDS            CYP76AD1: C76AD_BETVU - Also known as Bv2g029890_ucyh From Beta vulgaris (Sugar beet).
   9763..10587   +  CDS            DODA1: DOD1W_BETVU - Experimental evidence at transcript level: Swiss-Prot protein existence level 2. Opens the cyclic ring of dihydroxy-phenylalanine (DOPA) between carbons 4 and 5, thus producing an unstable seco-DOPA that rearranges nonenzymatically to betalamic acid. From Beta vulgaris (Sugar beet).
  12171..12423   +  terminator     NOS terminator: nopaline synthase terminator and poly(A) signal
  12478..12502   +  misc_feature   RB T-DNA repeat: right border repeat from nopaline C58 T-DNA
  12625..13213   -  rep_origin     ori: high-copy-number ColE1/pMB1/pBR322/pUC origin of replication
  13384..13412   -  CDS            KanR (fragment): aminoglycoside phosphotransferase; aphA-3; confers resistance to kanamycin
  13605..14795   -  CDS            TcR: tetracycline efflux protein; tet; confers resistance to tetracycline
  14843..14871   -  promoter       tet promoter: E. coli promoter for tetracycline efflux protein gene
  14898..14958   -  rep_origin     oriV (fragment): incP origin of replication
  15164..15358   -  rep_origin     pVS1 oriV: origin of replication for the Pseudomonas plasmid pVS1 (Heeb et al., 2000)
  15424..450     -  CDS            pVS1 RepA (across the origin): replication protein from the Pseudomonas plasmid pVS1 (Heeb et al., 2000)
>Addgene plasmid #233316 | DEXsynth:eGFP-ccdb + RUBY | addgene full sequence | sequence record 464381 | Addgene NGS Result
TTCGGTTAGATGGGAAACCGCCATCAGTACCAGGTCGTAATCCCACACACTGGCCATGCCGGCCGGCCCT
GCGGAAACCTCTACGTGCCCGTCTGGAAGCTCGTAGCGGATCACCTCGCCAGCTCGTCGGTCACGCTTCG
ACAGACGGAAAACGGCCACGTCCATGATGCTGCGACTATCGCGGGTGCCCACGTCATAGAGCATCGGAAC
GAAAAAATCTGGTTGCTCGTCGCCCTTGGGCGGCTTCCTAATCGACGACGCACCGGCTGCCGGCGGTTGC
CGGGATTCTTTGCGGATTCGATCAGCGGCCGCTTGCCACGATTCACCGGGGCGTGCTTCTGCCTCGATGC
GTTGCCGCTGGGCGGCCTGCGCGGCCTTCAACTTCTCCACCAGGTCATCACCCAGCGCCGCGCCGATTTG
TACCGGGCCGGATGGTTTGCGACCGCTCACGCCGATTCCTCGGGCTTGGGGGTTCCAGTGCCATTGCAGG
GCCGGCAGACAACCCAGCCGCTTACGCCTGGCCAACCGCCCGTTCCTCCACACATGGGGCATTCCACGGC
GTCGGTGCCTGGTTGTTCTTGATTTTCCATGCCGCCTCCTTTAGCCGCTAAAATTCATCTACTCATTTAT
TCATTTGCTCATTTACTCTGGTAGCTGCGCGATGTATTCAGATAGCAGCTCGGTAATGGTCTTGCCTTGG
CGTACCGCGTACATCTTCAGCTTGGTGTGATCCTCCGCCGGCAACTGAAAGTTGACCCGCTTCATGGCTG
GCGTGTCTGCCAGGCTGGCCAACGTTGCAGCCTTGCTGCTGCGTGCGCTCGGACGGCCGGCACTTAGCGT
GTTTGTGCTTTTGCTCATTTTCTCTTTACCTCATTAACTCAAATGAGTTTTGATTTAATTTCAGCGGCCA
GCGCCTGGACCTCGCGGGCAGCGTCGCCCTCGGGTTCTGATTCAAGAACGGTTGTGCCGGCGGCGGCAGT
GCCTGGGTAGCTCACGCGCTGCGTGATACGGGACTCAAGAATGGGCAGCTCGTACCCGGCCAGCGCCTCG
GCAACCTCACCGCCGATGCGCGTGCCTTTGATCGCCCGCGACACGACAAAGGCCGCTTGTAGCCTTCCAT
CCGTGACCTCAATGCGCTGCTTAACCAGCTCCACCAGGTCGGCGGTGGCCCATATGTCGTAAGGGCTTGG
CTGCACCGGAATCAGCACGAAGTCGGCTGCCTTGATCGCGGACACAGCCAAGTCCGCCGCCTGGGGCGCT
CCGTCGATCACTACGAAGTCGCGCCGGCCGATGGCCTTCACGTCGCGGTCAATCGTCGGGCGGTCGATGC
CGACAACGGTTAGCGGTTGATCTTCCCGCACGGCCGCCCAATCGCGGGCACTGCCCTGGGGATCGGAATC
GACTAACAGAACATCGGCCCCGGCGAGTTGCAGGGCGCGGGCTAGATGGGTTGCGATGGTCGTCTTGCCT
GACCCGCCTTTCTGGTTAAGTACAGCGATAACCTTCATGCGTTCCCCTTGCGTATTTGTTTATTTACTCA
TCGCATCATATACGCAGCGACCGCATGACGCAAGCTGTTTTACTCAAATACACATCACCTTTTTAGACGG
CGGCGCTCGGTTTCTTCAGCGGCCAAGCTGGCCGGCCAGGCCGCCAGCTTGGCATCAGACAAACCGGCCA
GGATTTCATGCAGCCGCACGGCTGATGGGCTGCCTGTATCGAGTGGTGATTTTGTGCCGAGCTGCCGGTC
GGGGAGCTGTTGGCTGGCTGGTGGCAGGATATATTGTGGTGTAAACAAATTGACGCTTAGACAACTTAAT
AACACATTGCGGACGTTTTTAATGTACTGGGGTGGATGCAGTGGGCCCCACTCTGTGGAAGACAATGCCT
CCGGAGTAACAGATAAAGCGAAGCTTGAAGGTGCATGTGACTCCGTCAAGATTACGAAACCGCCAACTAC
CACGCAAATTGCAATTCTCAATTTCCTAGAAGGACTCTCCGAAAATGCATCCAATACCAAATATTACCCG
TGTCATAGGCACCAAGTGACACCATACATGAACACGCGTCACAATATGACTGGAGAAGGGTTCCACACCT
TATGCTATAAAACGCCCCACACCCCTCCTCCTTCCTTCGCAGTTCAATTCCAATATATTCCATTCTCTCT
GTGTATTTCCCTACCTCTCCCTTCAAGGTTAGTCGATTTCTTCTGTTTTTCTTCTTCGTTCTTTCCATGA
ATTGTGTATGTTCTTTGATCAATACGATGTTGATTTGATTGTGTTTTGTTTGGTTTCATCGATCTTCAAT
TTTCATAATCAGATTCAGCTTTTATTATCTTTACAACAACGTCCTTAATTTGATGATTCTTTAATCGTAG
ATTTGCTCTAATTAGAGCTTTTTCATGTCAGATCCCTTTACAACAAGCCTTAATTGTTGATTCATTAATC
GTAGATTAGGGCTTTTTTCATTGATTACTTCAGATCCGTTAAACGTAACCATAGATCAGGGCTTTTTCAT
GAATTACTTCAGATCCGTTAAACAACAGCCTTATTTTTTATACTTCTGTGGTTTTTCAAGAAATTGTTCA
GATCCGTTGACAAAAAGCCTTATTCGTTGATTCTATATCGTTTTTCGAGAGATATTGCTCAGATCTGTTA
GCAACTGCCTTGTTTGTTGATTCTATTGCCGTGGATTAGGGTTTTTTTTCACGAGATTGCTTCAGATCCG
TACTTAAGATTACGTAATGGATTTTGATTCTGATTTATCTGTGATTGTTGACTCGACAGCGGCCGCACCG
GCGCGCCATGGCAGATCCAATGAAGCTACTGTCTTCTATCGAACAAGCATGCGATATTTGCCGACTTAAA
AAGCTCAAGTGCTCCAAAGAAAAACCGAAGTGCGCCAAGTGTCTGAAGAACAACTGGGAGTGTCGCTACT
CTCCCAAAACCAAAAGATCTCCGCTGACTAGGGCACATCTGACAGAAGTGGAATCAAGGCTAGAAAGACT
GGAACAGCTATTTCTACTGATTTTTCCAAGGTCGAGCGCCCCCCCGACCGATGTCAGCCTGGGGGACGAG
CTCCACTTAGACGGCGAGGACGTGGCGATGGCGCATGCCGACGCGCTAGACGATTTCGATCTGGACATGT
TGGGGGACGGGGATTCCCCGGGTCCGGGATTTACCCCCCACGACTCCGCCCCCTACGGCGCTCTGGATAT
GGCCGACTTCGAGTTTGAGCAGATGTTTACCGATGCCCTTGGAATTGACGAGTACGGTGGGGATCCAATT
CAGCAAGCCACTGCAGGAGTCTCACAAGACACTTCGGAAAATCCTAACAAAACAATAGTTCCTGCTGCAT
TACCACAGCTCACCCCTACCTTGGTGTCACTGCTGGAGGTGATTGAACCCGAGGTGTTGTATGCAGGATA
TGATAGCTCTGTTCCAGATTCAGCATGGAGAATTATGACCACACTCAACATGTTAGGTGGGCGTCAAGTG
ATTGCAGCAGTGAAATGGGCAAAGGCGATACCAGGCTTCAGAAACTTACACCTGGATGACCAAATGACCC
TGCTACAGTACTCATGGATGTTTCTCATGGCATTTGCCCTGGGTTGGAGATCATACAGACAATCAAGTGG
AAACCTGCTCTGCTTTGCTCCTGATCTGATTATTAATGAGCAGAGAATGTCTCTACCCTGCATGTATGAC
CAATGTAAACACATGCTGTTTGTCTCCTCTGAATTACAAAGATTGCAGGTATCCTATGAAGAGTATCTCT
GTATGAAAACCTTACTGCTTCTCTCCTCAGTTCCTAAGGAAGGTCTGAAGAGCCAAGAGTTATTTGATGA
GATTCGAATGACTTATATCAAAGAGCTAGGAAAAGCCATCGTCAAAAGGGAAGGGAACTCCAGTCAGAAC
TGGCAACGGTTTTACCAACTGACAAAGCTTCTGGACTCCATGCATGAGGTGGTTGAGAATCTCCTTACCT
ACTGCTTCCAGACATTTTTGGATAAGACCATGAGTATTGAATTCCCAGAGATGTTAGCTGAAATCATCAC
TAATCAGATACCAAAATATTCAAATGGAAATATCAAAAAGCTTCTGTTTCATCAAAAATGACTCGACCTA
ACTGAGTAAGCTAGCTTGTTCGAGTATTATGGCATTGGGAAAACTGTTTTTCTTGTACCATTTGTTGTGC
TTGTAATTTACTGTGTTTTTTATTCGGTTTTCGCTATCGAACTGTGAAATGGAAATGGATGGAGAAGAGT
TAATGAATGATATGGTCCTTTTGTTCATTCTCAAATTAATATTATTTGTTTTTTCTCTTATTTGTTGTGT
GTTGAATTTGAAATTATAAGAGATATGCAAACATTTTGTTTTGAGTAAAAATGTGTCAAATCGTGGCCTC
TAATGACCGAAGTTAATATGAGGAGTAAAACACTAGATCCCCAAACAAGCTTGAAACTGAAGGCGGGAAA
CGACAATCTGATCATGAGCGGAGAATTAAGGGAGTCACGTTATGACCCCCGCCGATGACGCGGGACAAGC
CGTTTTACGTTTGGAACTGACATATGAAAATATTTTTTAATGCATTTTATGACTTGCCAATTGATTGACA
ACATGCATCAATCCGCGGTTATGACTCTCTTAAGAGAGTCATGAATTCGAGCGGGAATTGATCCCCCCTC
GACAGCTTGCATGCCGGTCGACTCTAGAGGATCCGGGTGACAGCCCTCCGACGGGTGACAGCCCTCCGAC
GGGTGACAGCCCTCCGAATTCTAGAGGATCCGGGTGACAGCCCTCCGACGGGTGACAGCCCTCCGACGGG
TGACAGCCCTCCGAATTCGAGCTCAGTACCCGGGGATCTGTCGACCTCGATCGAGATCTTCGCAAGACCC
TTCCTCTATATAAGGAAGTTCATTTCATTTGGAGAGGACACGCTGAAGCTAGTCGACTCTAGCCTCGAAT
CCTTAGGTACCATGGTGAGCAAGGGCGAGGAGCTGTTCACCGGGGTGGTGCCCATCCTGGTCGAGCTGGA
CGGCGACGTAAACGGCCACAAGTTCAGCGTGTCCGGCGAGGGCGAGGGCGATGCCACCTACGGCAAGCTG
ACCCTGAAGTTCATCTGCACCACCGGCAAGCTGCCCGTGCCCTGGCCCACCCTCGTGACCACCCTGACCT
ACGGCGTGCAGTGCTTCAGCCGCTACCCCGACCACATGAAGCAGCACGACTTCTTCAAGTCCGCCATGCC
CGAAGGCTACGTCCAGGAGCGCACCATCTTCTTCAAGGACGACGGCAACTACAAGACCCGCGCCGAGGTG
AAGTTCGAGGGCGACACCCTGGTGAACCGCATCGAGCTGAAGGGCATCGACTTCAAGGAGGACGGCAACA
TCCTGGGGCACAAGCTGGAGTACAACTACAACAGCCACAACGTCTATATCATGGCCGACAAGCAGAAGAA
CGGCATCAAGGTGAACTTCAAGATCCGCCACAACATCGAGGACGGCAGCGTGCAGCTCGCCGACCACTAC
CAGCAGAACACCCCCATCGGCGACGGCCCCGTGCTGCTGCCCGACAACCACTACCTGAGCACCCAGTCCG
CCCTGAGCAAAGACCCCAACGAGAAGCGCGATCACATGGTCCTGCTGGAGTTCGTGACCGCCGCCGGGAT
CACTCTCGGCATGGACGAGCTGTACAAGGATATCACAAGTTTGTACAAAAAAGCTGAACGAGAAACGTAA
AATGATATAAATATCAATATATTAAATTAGATTTTGCATAAAAAACAGACTACATAATACTGTAAAACAC
AACATATCCAGTCACTATGGCGGCCGCATTAGGCACCCCAGGCTTTACACTTTATGCTTCCGGCTCGTAT
AATGTGTGGATTTTGAGTTAGGATCCGTCGAGATTTTCAGGAGCTAAGGAAGCTAAAATGGAGAAAAAAA
TCACTGGATATACCACCGTTGATATATCCCAATGGCATCGTAAAGAACATTTTGAGGCATTTCAGTCAGT
TGCTCAATGTACCTATAACCAGACCGTTCAGCTGGATATTACGGCCTTTTTAAAGACCGTAAAGAAAAAT
AAGCACAAGTTTTATCCGGCCTTTATTCACATTCTTGCCCGCCTGATGAATGCTCATCCGGAATTCCGTA
TGGCAATGAAAGACGGTGAGCTGGTGATATGGGATAGTGTTCACCCTTGTTACACCGTTTTCCATGAGCA
AACTGAAACGTTTTCATCGCTCTGGAGTGAATACCACGACGATTTCCGGCAGTTTCTACACATATATTCG
CAAGATGTGGCGTGTTACGGTGAAAACCTGGCCTATTTCCCTAAAGGGTTTATTGAGAATATGTTTTTCG
TCTCAGCCAATCCCTGGGTGAGTTTCACCAGTTTTGATTTAAACGTGGCCAATATGGACAACTTCTTCGC
CCCCGTTTTCACCATGGGCAAATATTATACGCAAGGCGACAAGGTGCTGATGCCGCTGGCGATTCAGGTT
CATCATGCCGTTTGTGATGGCTTCCATGTCGGCAGAATGCTTAATGAATTACAACAGTACTGCGATGAGT
GGCAGGGCGGGGCGTAAACGCGTGGATCCGGCTTACTAAAAGCCAGATAACAGTATGCGTATTTGCGCGC
TGATTTTTGCGGTATAAGAATATATACTGATATGTATACCCGAAGTATGTCAAAAAGAGGTATGCTATGA
AGCAGCGTATTACAGTGACAGTTGACAGCGACAGCTATCAGTTGCTCAAGGCATATATGATGTCAATATC
TCCGGTCTGGTAAGCACAACCATGCAGAATGAAGCCCGTCGTCTGCGTGCCGAACGCTGGAAAGCGGAAA
ATCAGGAAGGGATGGCTGAGGTCGCCCGGTTTATTGAAATGAACGGCTCTTTTGCTGACGAGAACAGGGG
CTGGTGAAATGCAGTTTAAGGTTTACACCTATAAAAGAGAGAGCCGTTATCGTCTGTTTGTGGATGTACA
GAGTGATATTATTGACACGCCCGGGCGACGGATGGTGATCCCCCTGGCCAGTGCACGTCTGCTGTCAGAT
AAAGTCTCCCGTGAACTTTACCCGGTGGTGCATATCGGGGATGAAAGCTGGCGCATGATGACCACCGATA
TGGCCAGTGTGCCGGTCTCCGTTATCGGGGAAGAAGTGGCTGATCTCAGCCACCGCGAAAATGACATCAA
AAACGCCATTAACCTGATGTTCTGGGGAATATAAATGTCAGGCTCCCTTATACACAGCCAGTCTGCAGGT
CGACCATAGTGACTGGATATGTTGTGTTTTACAGTATTATGTAGTCTGTTTTTTATGCAAAATCTAATTT
AATATATTGATATTTATATCATTTTACGTTTCTCGTTCAGCTTTCTTGTACAAAGTGGTCCTAGGTTCGG
TTCGAGTATTATGGCATTGGGAAAACTGTTTTTCTTGTACCATTTGTTGTGCTTGTAATTTACTGTGTTT
TTTATTCGGTTTTCGCTATCGAACTGTGAAATGGAAATGGATGGAGAAGAGTTAATGAATGATATGGTCC
TTTTGTTCATTCTCAAATTAATATTATTTGTTTTTTCTCTTATTTGTTGTGTGTTGAATTTGAAATTATA
AGAGATATGCAAACATTTTGTTTTGAGTAAAAATGTGTCAAATCAAGGTTCCAGAAGGTAATTATCCAAG
ATGTAGCATCAAGAATCCAATGTTTACGGGAAAAACTATGGAAGTATTATGTGAGCTCAGCAAGAAGCAG
ATCAATATGCGGCACATATGCAACCTATGTTCAAAAATGAAGAATGTACAGATACAAGATCCTATACTGC
CAGAATACGAAGAAGAATACGTAGAAATTGAAAAAGAAGAACCAGGCGAAGAAAAGAATCTTGAAGACGT
AAGCACTGACGACAACAATGAAAAGAAGAAGATAAGGTCGGTGATTGTGAAAGAGACATAGAGGACACAT
GTAAGGTGGAAAATGTAAGGGCGGAAAGTAACCTTATCACAAAGGAATCTTATCCCCCACTACTTATCCT
TTTATATTTTTCCGTGTCATTTTTGCCCTTGAGTTTTCCTATATAAGGAACCAAGTTCGGCATTTGTGAA
AACAAGAAAAAATTTGGTGTAAGCTATTTTCTTTGAAGTACTGAGGATACAACTTCAGAGAAATTTGTAA
GTTTGTGATCCGCAAATGGATCATGCGACCCTCGCCATGATCCTCGCGATCTGGTTCATCAGCTTCCACT
TCATCAAGCTGCTGTTCTCCCAGCAGACCACCAAGCTGCTTCCGCCAGGACCAAAGCCGCTTCCGATCAT
CGGCAACATCCTTGAGGTGGGCAAGAAGCCGCATCGGTCCTTCGCCAACCTCGCCAAGATTCACGGCCCA
CTCATTTCCCTCAGACTCGGCTCTGTGACCACCATCGTTGTGTCCTCTGCCGACGTGGCCAAAGAGATGT
TCCTCAAGAAGGATCACCCGCTCTCCAACCGCACGATCCCGAATAGTGTTACAGCCGGCGACCACCACAA
GCTCACCATGTCTTGGCTCCCGGTGTCTCCGAAGTGGCGCAACTTCCGCAAGATTACCGCCGTGCATCTG
CTCTCCCCACAGAGACTCGATGCCTGCCAGACATTCAGGCACGCCAAGGTGCAGCAGCTCTACGAGTACG
TTCAAGAGTGCGCCCAGAAAGGCCAGGCCGTGGATATTGGCAAGGCCGCCTTTACGACCAGCCTCAACCT
CCTCAGCAAGCTGTTCTTCAGCGTCGAGCTGGCGCACCACAAGTCCCATACCAGCCAAGAGTTCAAAGAG
CTGATCTGGAACATCATGGAAGATATAGGCAAGCCGAACTACGCCGACTACTTCCCGATTCTCGGCTGCG
TTGACCCATCTGGCATTAGAAGAAGGCTCGCCTGCTCCTTCGACAAGCTGATCGCCGTGTTCCAGGGCAT
CATCTGCGAGAGACTCGCCCCAGATTCCTCCACCACAACTACCACCACCACCGACGACGTGCTCGATGTG
CTCCTCCAGCTGTTCAAGCAGAACGAGCTGACGATGGGCGAGATCAACCACCTCCTCGTGGACATCTTCG
ACGCCGGCACCGATACCACATCCTCCACATTCGAGTGGGTGATGACCGAGCTGATCCGCAATCCAGAGAT
GATGGAAAAGGCCCAAGAGGAAATCAAGCAGGTCCTCGGCAAGGACAAGCAGATCCAAGAGTCCGACATC
ATCAACCTGCCGTACCTCCAGGCGATCATCAAAGAGACACTCCGCCTCCATCCGCCGACCGTGTTCTTGC
TCCCAAGAAAGGCCGACACCGATGTCGAGCTGTACGGCTACATCGTGCCGAAGGATGCCCAGATCCTCGT
GAACCTCTGGGCCATTGGCAGGGACCCAAACGCCTGGCAGAACGCCGATATTTTCAGCCCAGAGCGCTTC
ATCGGCTGCGAGATCGATGTTAAGGGCCGCGATTTCGGCCTCCTTCCATTTGGCGCTGGCCGCAGAATTT
GCCCAGGCATGAATCTCGCCATCAGGATGCTCACCCTCATGCTCGCCACACTCCTCCAGTTCTTCAACTG
GAAGCTCGAAGGCGACATCTCCCCGAAGGACCTCGACATGGACGAGAAGTTCGGCATTGCGCTCCAAAAG
ACCAAGCCGCTCAAGCTCATCCCGATTCCGCGCTACGGTAGCGGAGCTACCAATTTTAGCCTCCTTAAGC
AGGCAGGTGATGTAGAAGAGAACCCCGGGCCTATGAAGATGATGAACGGCGAGGACGCCAACGACCAGAT
GATCAAAGAGTCCTTCTTCATCACCCACGGCAACCCGATCCTCACCGTCGAGGATACACATCCGCTCAGG
CCGTTCTTCGAGACATGGCGCGAGAAGATTTTCTCCAAGAAGCCGAAGGCCATCCTCATCATCTCCGGCC
ACTGGGAGACAGTGAAGCCAACCGTGAACGCCGTGCACATCAACGACACCATCCACGACTTCGACGACTA
CCCAGCCGCCATGTACCAGTTCAAGTACCCAGCTCCAGGCGAGCCAGAGCTTGCGAGAAAGGTGGAAGAG
ATCCTCAAGAAGTCCGGGTTCGAGACAGCCGAGACAGACCAAAAGAGGGGCCTTGATCACGGCGCCTGGG
TTCCACTCATGCTCATGTATCCAGAGGCGGACATCCCGGTGTGCCAGCTCTCAGTTCAGCCACATCTCGA
CGGCACCTACCACTACAATCTCGGCAGAGCCCTCGCGCCGCTCAAGAATGATGGCGTGCTCATTATTGGC
TCCGGCAGCGCCACACATCCACTCGATGAGACACCGCACTACTTCGATGGTGTTGCCCCTTGGGCCGCTG
CCTTCGATTCTTGGCTTAGGAAGGCCCTCATCAACGGCCGCTTCGAGGAAGTGAACATCTACGAGAGCAA
GGCCCCGAACTGGAAGCTCGCCCATCCATTTCCAGAGCACTTCTACCCGCTCCACGTTGTGCTCGGCGCT
GCTGGTGAAAAGTGGAAGGCCGAGCTGATCCACTCCTCCTGGGATCATGGCACACTTTGCCACGGCTCCT
ACAAGTTCACCTCCGCCGGATCCGGAGCAACCAACTTTAGCCTGCTCAAGCAAGCAGGAGATGTTGAGGA
AAATCCTGGCCCCATGACCGCCATCAAGATGAACACCAACGGCGAGGGCGAGACACAGCACATCCTCATG
ATCCCGTTCATGGCGCAGGGCCACCTCAGGCCATTTCTCGAACTCGCCATGTTCCTCTACAAGCGCTCCC
ACGTGATCATCACCCTGCTCACAACTCCGCTCAATGCCGGCTTCCTCAGGCACCTCCTTCACCACCATTC
CTACTCCTCCAGCGGCATCAGGATCGTCGAGCTGCCATTCAACTCCACCAACCACGGACTCCCACCGGGC
ATCGAGAACACCGATAAGCTCACACTCCCGCTCGTGGTGTCCCTCTTCCATTCCACCATCAGCCTCGATC
CGCACCTCCGCGATTACATCTCCAGGCATTTCAGCCCAGCCAGGCCACCACTCTGCGTGATCCATGATGT
GTTCCTCGGCTGGGTTGACCAGGTGGCCAAGGATGTGGGCTCTACAGGCGTGGTGTTCACAACAGGCGGC
GCTTATGGCACATCCGCCTACGTGTCCATCTGGAACGATCTCCCGCACCAGAACTACTCCGACGACCAAG
AGTTCCCGCTGCCAGGCTTCCCAGAGAACCATAAGTTCCGCAGGTCCCAGCTCCATCGGTTCCTCAGATA
TGCCGACGGCTCCGACGATTGGTCCAAGTATTTCCAGCCGCAGCTCCGCCAGTCCATGAAGTCTTTTGGC
TGGCTCTGCAACTCCGTGGAAGAGATCGAGACACTCGGCTTCTCCATCCTCCGCAACTACACCAAGCTGC
CGATCTGGGGCATCGGCCCACTTATTGCTTCCCCAGTGCAGCACTCCTCCTCCGACAACAATTCAACAGG
CGCCGAGTTCGTGCAGTGGCTCAGCCTCAAAGAGCCGGACTCCGTCCTCTACATCTCCTTCGGCTCCCAG
AACACGATCAGCCCGACGCAGATGATGGAACTCGCTGCTGGCCTTGAGTCCTCCGAGAAGCCATTCCTCT
GGGTGATCAGAGCCCCGTTCGGCTTCGACATCAACGAAGAGATGCGCCCAGAGTGGCTGCCAGAGGGCTT
TGAGGAACGCATGAAGGTGAAGAAACAGGGCAAGCTCGTGTACAAGCTCGGCCCGCAGCTTGAGATCCTC
AACCATGAATCCATCGGCGGCTTTCTCACCCACTGCGGATGGAACAGCATCCTTGAGTCTCTTCGCGAGG
GCGTTCCGATGCTTGGATGGCCACTTGCTGCCGAGCAGGCCTACAACCTCAAGTACCTCGAAGATGAGAT
GGGCGTCGCGGTTGAGCTTGCTAGAGGCCTCGAAGGCGAGATCTCCAAAGAGAAGGTCAAGCGCATCGTC
GAGATGATCCTTGAGCGCAACGAGGGCTCCAAAGGCTGGGAGATGAAGAATCGCGCCGTGGAAATGGGCA
AAAAGCTCAAGGACGCCGTGAACGAGGAAAAAGAGCTGAAGGGCTCCTCCGTGAAGGCGATCGACGATTT
CCTCGACGCCGTCATGCAGGCCAAACTTGAGCCAAGCCTCCAGTGATAGTGAGATGTGCAGATCGTTCAA
ACATTTGGCAATAAAGTTTCTTAAGATTGAATCCTGTTGCCGGTCTTGCGATGATTATCATATAATTTCT
GTTGAATTACGTTAAGCATGTAATAATTAACATGTAATGCATGACGTTATTTATGAGATGGGTTTTTATG
ATTAGAGTCCCGCAATTATACATTTAATACGCGATAGAAAACAAAATATAGCGCGCAAACTAGGATAAAT
TATCGCGCGCGGTGTCATCTATGTTACTAGATCCGATGATAAGCTGTCAAACATGAGGGACACGAAGTGG
TTTAAACTATCAGTGTTTGACAGGATATATTGGCGGGTAAACCTAAGAGAAAAGAGCGTTTATTAGAATA
ATCGGATATTTAAAAGGGCGTGAAAAGGTTTATCCGTTCGTCCATTTGTATGTGCCAACCACAGGAACCG
TAAAAAGGCCGCGTTGCTGGCGTTTTTCCATAGGCTCCGCCCCCCTGACGAGCATCACAAAAATCGACGC
TCAAGTCAGAGGTGGCGAAACCCGACAGGACTATAAAGATACCAGGCGTTTCCCCCTGGAAGCTCCCTCG
TGCGCTCTCCTGTTCCGACCCTGCCGCTTACCGGATACCTGTCCGCCTTTCTCCCTTCGGGAAGCGTGGC
GCTTTCTCATAGCTCACGCTGTAGGTATCTCAGTTCGGTGTAGGTCGTTCGCTCCAAGCTGGGCTGTGTG
CACGAACCCCCCGTTCAGCCCGACCGCTGCGCCTTATCCGGTAACTATCGTCTTGAGTCCAACCCGGTAA
GACACGACTTATCGCCACTGGCAGCAGCCACTGGTAACAGGATTAGCAGAGCGAGGTATGTAGGCGGTGC
TACAGAGTTCTTGAAGTGGTGGCCTAACTACGGCTACACTAGAAGGACAGTATTTGGTATCTGCGCTCTG
CTGAAGCCAGTTACCTTCGGAAAAAGAGTTGGTAGCTCTTGATCCGGCAAACAAACCACCGCTGGTAGCG
GTGGTTTTTTTGTTTGCAAGCAGCAGATTACGCGCAGAAAAAAAGGATCTCAAGAAGATCCTTTGATCTT
TTCTACGGGGTCTGACGCTCAGTGGAACGAAAACTCACGTTAAGGGATTTTGGTCATGAGATTATCAAAA
AGGATCTTCACCTAGATCCTTTTAAATTAAAAATGAAGTTTTAAATCAATCTAAAGTATATATGAGTAAA
CTTGGTCTGACAGCTAAAACAATTCATCCAGTAAAATATAATCGAATATTATGCGCACCCGTGGCCAGGA
CCCAACGCTGCCCGAGATGCGCCGCGTGCGGCTGCTGGAGATGGCGGACGCGATGGATATGTTCTGCCAA
GGGTTGGTTTGCGCATTCACAGTTCTCCGCAAGAATTGATTGGCTCCAATTCTTGGAGTGGTGAATCCGT
TAGCGAGGTGCCGCCGGCTTCCATTCAGGTCGAGGTGGCCCGGCTCCATGCACCGCGACGCAACGCGGGG
AGGCAGACAAGGTATAGGGCGGCGCCTACAATCCATGCCAACCCGTTCCATGTGCTCGCCGAGGCGGCAT
AAATCGCCGTGACGATCAGCGGTCCAATGATCGAAGTTAGGCTGGTAAGAGCCGCGAGCGATCCTTGAAG
CTGTCCCTGATGGTCGTCATCTACCTGCCTGGACAGCATGGCCTGCAACGCGGGCATCCCGATGCCGCCG
GAAGCGAGAAGAATCATAATGGGGAAGGCCATCCAGCCTCGCGTCGCGAACGCCAGCAAGACGTAGCCCA
GCGCGTCGGCCGCCATGCCGGCGATAATGGCCTGCTTCTCGCCGAAACGTTTGGTGGCGGGACCAGTGAC
GAAGGCTTGAGCGAGGGCGTGCAAGATTCCGAATACCGCAAGCGACAGGCCGATCATCGTCGCGCTCCAG
CGAAAGCGGTCCTCGCCGAAAATGACCCAGAGCGCTGCCGGCACCTGTCCTACGAGTTGCATGATAAAGA
AGACAGTCATAAGTGCGGCGACGATAGTCATGCCCCGCGCCCACCGGAAGGAGCTGACTGGGTTGAAGGC
TCTCAAGGGCATCGGTCGACGCTCTCCCTTATGCGACTCCTGCATTAGGAAGCAGCCCAGTAGTAGGTTG
AGGCCGTTGAGCACCGCCGCCGCAAGGAATGGTGCATGCAAGGAGATGGCGCCCAACAGTCCCCCGGCCA
CGGGGCCTGCCACCATACCCACGCCGAAACAAGCGCTCATGAGCCCGAAGTGGCGAGCCCGATCTTCCCC
ATCGGTGATGTCGGCGATATAGGCGCCAGCAACCGCACCTGTGGCGCCGGTGATGCCGGCCACGATGCGT
CCGGCGTAGAGGATCCACAGGACGGGTGTGGTCGCCATGATCGCGTAGTCGATAGTGGCTCCAAGTAGCG
AAGCGAGCAGGACTGGGCGGCGGCCAAAGCGGTCGGACAGTGCTCCGAGAACGGGTGCGCATAGAAATTG
CATCAACGCATATAGCGCTAGCAGCACGCCATAGTGACTGGCGATGCTGTCGGAATGGACGATATCCCGC
AAGAGGCCCGGCAGTACCGGCATAACCAAGCCTATGCCTACAGCATCCAGGGTGACGGTGCCGAGGATGA
CGATGAGCGCATTGTTAGATTTCATACACGGTGCCTGACTGCGTTAGCAATTTAACTGTGATAAACTACC
GCATTAAAGCTTATCGATGATAAGATGTCAAACATGAGAATTCTTGAAAATATTGCGCTGCCATTTTTGG
GGTGAGGCCGTTCGCGGCCGAGGGGCGCAGCCCCTGGGGGGATGGGAGCTCGGTGCCTTGATGTGGGCGC
CGGCGGTCGAGTGGCGACGGCGCGGCTTGTCCGCGCCCTGGTAGATTGCCTGGCCGTAGGCCAGCCATTT
TTGAGCGGCCAGCGGCCGCGATAGGCCGACGCGAAGCGGCGGGGCGTAGGGAGCGCAGCGACCGAAGGGT
AGGCGCTTTTTGCAGCTCTTCGGCTGTGCGCTGGCCAGACAGTTATGCACAGGCCAGGCGGGTTTTAAGA
GTTTTAATAAGTTTTAAAGAGTTTTAGGCGGAAAAATCGCCTTTTTTCTCTTTTATATCAGTCACTTACA
TGTGTGACCGGTTCCCAATGTACGGCTTTGGGTTCCCAATGTACGGGTTCCGGTTCCCAATGTACGGCTT
TGGGTTCCCAATGTACGTGCTATCCACAGGAAAGAAGCTTTTTCGACCTTTTTCCCCTGCTAGGGCAATT
TGCCCTAGCATCTGCTCCGTACATTAGGAACCGGCGGATGCTTCGCCCTCGATCAGGTTGCGGTAGCGCA
TGACTAGGATCGGGCCAGCCTGCCCCGCCTCCTCCTTCAAATCGTACTCCGGCAGGTCATTTGACCCGAT
CAGCTTGCGCACGGTGAAACAGAACTTCTTGAACTCTCCGGCGCTGCCACTGCGTTCGTAGATCGTCTTG
AACAACCATCTGGCTTCTGCCTTGCCTGCGGCGCGGCGTGCCAGGCGGTAGAGAAAACGGCCGATGCCGG
GATCGATCAAAAAGTAATCGGGGTGAACCGTCAGCACGTCCGGGTTCTTGCCTTCTGTGATCTCGCGGTA
CATCCAATCAGCTAGCTCGATCTCGATGTACTCCGGCCGCCCGGTTTCGCTCTTTACGATCTTGTAGCGG
CTAATCAAGGCTTCACCCTCGGATACCGTCACCAGGCGGCCGTTCTTGGCCTTCTTCGTACGCTGCATGG
CAACGTGCGTGGTGTTTAACCGAATGCAGGTTTCTACCAGGTCGTCTTTCTGCTTTCCGCCATCGGCTCG
CCGGCAGAACTTGAGTACGTCCGCAACGTGTGGACGGAACACGCGGCCGGGCTTGTCTCCCTTCCCTTCC
CGGTATCGGTTCATGGA
